>Addgene plasmid #195970 | 460 p3E-2A-mCherrypA | addgene full sequence | sequence record 385189 | Addgene NGS Result
GTAAAACGACGGCCAGTCTTAAGCTCGGGCCCTGCAGCTCTAGAGCTCGAATTCTACAGGTCACTAATAC
CATCTAAGTAGTTGGTTCATAGTGACTGCATATGTTGTGTTTTACAGTATTATGTAGTCTGTTTTTTATG
CAAAATCTAATTTAATATATTGATATTTATATCATTTTACGTTTCTCGTTCAACTTTCTTGTACAAAGTG
GGGGGATCCGGAGCCACGAACTTCTCTCTGTTAAAGCAAGCAGGAGACGTGGAAGAAAACCCCGGTCCTA
TGGTGAGCAAGGGCGAGGAGGACAACATGGCCATCATCAAGGAGTTCATGCGCTTCAAGGTGCACATGGA
GGGCTCCGTGAACGGCCACGAGTTCGAGATCGAGGGCGAGGGCGAGGGCCGCCCCTACGAGGGCACCCAG
ACCGCCAAGCTGAAGGTGACCAAGGGCGGCCCCCTGCCCTTCGCCTGGGACATCCTGTCCCCTCAGTTCA
TGTACGGCTCCAAGGCCTACGTGAAGCACCCCGCCGACATCCCCGACTACTTGAAGCTGTCCTTCCCCGA
GGGCTTCAAGTGGGAGCGCGTGATGAACTTCGAGGACGGCGGCGTGGTGACCGTGACCCAGGACTCCTCC
CTGCAGGACGGCGAGTTCATCTACAAGGTGAAGCTGCGCGGCACCAACTTCCCCTCCGACGGCCCCGTAA
TGCAGAAGAAGACCATGGGCTGGGAGGCCTCCTCCGAGCGGATGTACCCCGAGGACGGCGCCCTGAAGGG
CGAGATCAAGCAGAGGCTGAAGCTGAAGGACGGCGGCCACTACGACGCCGAGGTCAAGACCACCTACAAG
GCCAAGAAGCCCGTGCAGCTGCCCGGCGCCTACAACGTCAACATCAAGCTGGACATCACCTCCCACAACG
AGGACTACACCATCGTGGAACAGTACGAGCGCGCCGAGGGCCGCCACTCCACCGGCGGCATGGACGAGCT
GTACAAGTAAGGCGCGCCTCTAGAACTATAGTGAGTCGTATTACGTAGATCCAGACATGATAAGATACAT
TGATGAGTTTGGACAAACCACAACTAGAATGCAGTGAAAAAAATGCTTTATTTGTGAAATTTGTGATGCT
ATTGCTTTATTTGTAACCATTATAAGCTGCAATAAACAAGTTAACAACAACAATTGCATTCATTTTATGT
TTCAGGTTCAGGGGGAGGTGTGGGAGGTTTTTTCCAACTTTATTATACAAAGTTGGCATTATAAAAAAGC
ATTGCTTATCAATTTGTTGCAACGAACAGGTCACTATCAGTCAAAATAAAATCATTATTTGGAGCTCCAT
GGTAGCGTTAACGCGGCCGCGATATCCCCTATAGTGAGTCGTATTACATGGTCATAGCTGTTTCCTGGCA
GCTCTGGCCCGTGTCTCAAAATCTCTGATGTTACATTGCACAAGATAAAAATATATCATCATGAACAATA
AAACTGTCTGCTTACATAAACAGTAATACAAGGGGTGTTATGAGCCATATTCAACGGGAAACGTCGAGGC
CGCGATTAAATTCCAACATGGATGCTGATTTATATGGGTATAAATGGGCTCGCGATAATGTCGGGCAATC
AGGTGCGACAATCTATCGCTTGTATGGGAAGCCCGATGCGCCAGAGTTGTTTCTGAAACATGGCAAAGGT
AGCGTTGCCAATGATGTTACAGATGAGATGGTCAGACTAAACTGGCTGACGGAATTTATGCCTCTTCCGA
CCATCAAGCATTTTATCCGTACTCCTGATGATGCATGGTTACTCACCACTGCGATCCCCGGAAAAACAGC
ATTCCAGGTATTAGAAGAATATCCTGATTCAGGTGAAAATATTGTTGATGCGCTGGCAGTGTTCCTGCGC
CGGTTGCATTCGATTCCTGTTTGTAATTGTCCTTTTAACAGCGATCGCGTATTTCGTCTCGCTCAGGCGC
AATCACGAATGAATAACGGTTTGGTTGATGCGAGTGATTTTGATGACGAGCGTAATGGCTGGCCTGTTGA
ACAAGTCTGGAAAGAAATGCATAAACTTTTGCCATTCTCACCGGATTCAGTCGTCACTCATGGTGATTTC
TCACTTGATAACCTTATTTTTGACGAGGGGAAATTAATAGGTTGTATTGATGTTGGACGAGTCGGAATCG
CAGACCGATACCAGGATCTTGCCATCCTATGGAACTGCCTCGGTGAGTTTTCTCCTTCATTACAGAAACG
GCTTTTTCAAAAATATGGTATTGATAATCCTGATATGAATAAATTGCAGTTTCATTTGATGCTCGATGAG
TTTTTCTAATCAGAATTGGTTAATTGGTTGTAACACTGGCAGAGCATTACGCTGACTTGACGGGACGGCG
CAAGCTCATGACCAAAATCCCTTAACGTGAGTTACGCGTCGTTCCACTGAGCGTCAGACCCCGTAGAAAA
GATCAAAGGATCTTCTTGAGATCCTTTTTTTCTGCGCGTAATCTGCTGCTTGCAAACAAAAAAACCACCG
CTACCAGCGGTGGTTTGTTTGCCGGATCAAGAGCTACCAACTCTTTTTCCGAAGGTAACTGGCTTCAGCA
GAGCGCAGATACCAAATACTGTTCTTCTAGTGTAGCCGTAGTTAGGCCACCACTTCAAGAACTCTGTAGC
ACCGCCTACATACCTCGCTCTGCTAATCCTGTTACCAGTGGCTGCTGCCAGTGGCGATAAGTCGTGTCTT
ACCGGGTTGGACTCAAGACGATAGTTACCGGATAAGGCGCAGCGGTCGGGCTGAACGGGGGGTTCGTGCA
CACAGCCCAGCTTGGAGCGAACGACCTACACCGAACTGAGATACCTACAGCGTGAGCTATGAGAAAGCGC
CACGCTTCCCGAAGGGAGAAAGGCGGACAGGTATCCGGTAAGCGGCAGGGTCGGAACAGGAGAGCGCACG
AGGGAGCTTCCAGGGGGAAACGCCTGGTATCTTTATAGTCCTGTCGGGTTTCGCCACCTCTGACTTGAGC
GTCGATTTTTGTGATGCTCGTCAGGGGGGCGGAGCCTATGGAAAAACGCCAGCAACGCGGCCTTTTTACG
GTTCCTGGCCTTTTGCTGGCCTTTTGCTCACATGTTCTTTCCTGCGTTATCCCCTGATTCTGTGGATAAC
CGTATTACCGCCTTTGAGTGAGCTGATACCGCTCGCCGCAGCCGAACGACCGAGCGCAGCGAGTCAGTGA
GCGAGGAAGCGGAAGAGCGCCCAATACGCAAACCGCCTCTCCCCGCGCGTTGGCCGATTCATTAATGCAG
CTGGCACGACAGGTTTCCCGACTGGAAAGCGGGCAGTGAGCGCAACGCAATTAATACGCGTACCGCTAGC
CAGGAAGAGTTTGTAGAAACGCAAAAAGGCCATCCGTCAGGATGGCCTTCTGCTTAGTTTGATGCCTGGC
AGTTTATGGCGGGCGTCCTGCCCGCCACCCTCCGGGCCGTTGCTTCACAACGTTCAAATCCGCTCCCGGC
GGATTTGTCCTACTCAGGAGAGCGTTCACCGACAAACAACAGATAAAACGAAAGGCCCAGTCTTCCGACT
GAGCCTTTCGTTTTATTTGATGCCTGGCAGTTCCCTACTCTCGCGTTAACGCTAGCATGGATGTTTTCCC
AGTCACGACGTT
Features (pLannotate 1.2.2; 14 found; start..end, strand, type, name):
     88..211     -  protein_bind   attR2: mutant version of attR; recombination site for the Gateway® LR reaction LR Clonase™
    223..279     +  CDS            P2A: 2A peptide from porcine teschovirus-1 polyprotein Eukaryotic ribosomes fail to insert a peptide bond between the Gly and Pro residues, yielding separate polypeptides.
    280..987     +  CDS            mCherry: mCherry is a basic (constitutively fluorescent) red fluorescent protein published in 2004, derived from Discosoma sp.. It is reported to be a very rapidly-maturing monomer with low acid sensitivity.
   1006..1023    -  promoter       T7 promoter (fragment): promoter for bacteriophage T7 RNA polymerase
   1028..1162    -  polyA_signal   SV40 poly(A) signal: SV40 polyadenylation signal
   1225..1245    -  protein_bind   attB3: mutant version of attB; core recombination site for the Gateway® BP reaction BP Clonase™
   1236..1321    -  protein_bind   attL1 (fragment): mutant version of attL; recombination site for the Gateway® LR reaction LR Clonase™
   1358..1376    -  promoter       T7 promoter: promoter for bacteriophage T7 RNA polymerase
   1510..2319    +  CDS            KanR: aminoglycoside phosphotransferase; aph(3')-Ia; confers resistance to kanamycin in bacteria or G418 (Geneticin®) in eukaryotes
   2466..3054    +  rep_origin     ori: high-copy-number ColE1/pMB1/pBR322/pUC origin of replication
   3237..3329    +  CDS            lacI (fragment): lac repressor; lacI; The lac repressor binds to the lac operator to inhibit transcription in E. coli. This inhibition can be relieved by adding lactose or isopropyl-β-D-thiogalactopyranoside (IPTG).
   3384..3411    -  terminator     rrnB T2 terminator: transcription terminator T2 from the E. coli rrnB gene
   3543..3586    +  terminator     rrnB T1 terminator: Escherichia coli rrnB; transcription terminator T1 from the E. coli rrnB gene
   3633..17      -  CDS            lacZα (fragment) (across the origin): LacZα fragment of β-galactosidase; lacZ fragment
