[The description below was written by a language model from this plasmid's Addgene catalogue record and pLannotate feature annotations shown in this document.]
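Description:
460 p3E-2A-mCherrypA is a 3,652-nt Gateway 3′ entry clone (p3E backbone) that supplies a 2A-linked red fluorophore for multisite Gateway assembly of transgenes. It comes from a plasmid toolkit published for transgenesis in zebrafish and other species. It is maintained in E. coli as a high-copy plasmid through a ColE1/pUC-type origin and is selected with kanamycin via an aph(3′)-Ia KanR gene. The rrnB T1 and T2 terminators, short lacI and lacZα fragments, and T7 promoter sequences are backbone remnants and play no evident role in the payload.

The cassette sits between an attR2 site and a downstream region annotated as an attB3 core overlapping an attL fragment. This pattern fits the attR2/attL3 arrangement typical of 3′ entry vectors, although the automated annotation labels the fragment as attL1. Inside the cassette, a porcine teschovirus P2A peptide coding sequence runs directly into the mCherry open reading frame, and an SV40 polyadenylation signal follows. That signal is annotated on the minus strand, which is not unusual because the SV40 poly(A) region can act in either orientation.

The plasmid carries no eukaryotic promoter. Expression depends on an LR recombination with a 5′ entry clone providing regulatory elements, a middle entry clone carrying a coding sequence without a stop codon and in frame with the 2A, and a destination vector. In the assembled transgene, ribosomal skipping at the P2A yields the protein of interest and mCherry as separate polypeptides from a single transcript, so red fluorescence reports expression without creating a fusion protein. The record gives no details of the cloning sites used to build the insert.
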