Addgene plasmid #195970: 460 p3E-2A-mCherrypA
Purpose: Gateway p3E 2A fluorophore
Depositing lab: Kristen Kwan & Christian Mosimann. Depositing organization: University of Utah. Publication: Next-generation plasmids for transgenesis in zebrafish and beyond. Kemmler CL, Moran HR, Murray BF, Scoresby A, Klem JR, Eckert RL, Lepovsky E, Bertho S, Nieuwenhuize S, Burger S, D'Agati G, Betz C, Puller AC, Felker A, Ditrychova K, Botschi S, Affolter M, Rohner N, Lovely CB, Kwan KM, Burger A, Mosimann C. Development. 2023 Mar 28:dev.201531. doi: 10.1242/dev.201531. PubMed 36975217.
Backbone
  Vector backbone: p3E
  Vector type: Other
Growth in bacteria
  Bacterial resistance: Kanamycin, 50 μg/mL
  Growth temperature: 37°C
  Growth strain: DH5alpha
  Copy number: High Copy
Gene/Insert
  Gene/Insert name: 2A-mCherry
  Species: Other
  Cloning method: Restriction Enzyme; 5′ cloning site Unknown (unknown if destroyed)
Terms and licenses: Academic/Nonprofit Terms; Industry Terms: Not Available to Industry
Depositor comments: Please visit https://www.biorxiv.org/content/10.1101/2022.12.13.520107v1.article-info for bioRxiv preprint.
How to cite: 460 p3E-2A-mCherrypA was a gift from Kristen Kwan & Christian Mosimann (Addgene plasmid # 195970 ; http://n2t.net/addgene:195970 ; RRID:Addgene_195970)
